Addgene plasmid #42757: TAL3294
Depositing lab: Keith Joung. Depositing organization: Massachusetts General Hospital. Publication: Targeted gene disruption in somatic zebrafish cells using engineered TALENs. Sander JD, Cade L, Khayter C, Reyon D, Peterson RT, Joung JK, Yeh JR. Nat Biotechnol. 2011 Aug 5;29(8):697-8. doi: 10.1038/nbt.1934. PubMed 21822241.
Backbone
  Vector backbone: JDS71
  Backbone manufacturer: Addgene plasmid #32287
  Backbone size w/o insert (bp): 6447
  Vector type: Mammalian Expression ; T7
Growth in bacteria
  Bacterial resistance: Ampicillin, 100 μg/mL
  Growth temperature: 37°C
  Growth strain: XL1 Blue
  Copy number: High Copy
Gene/Insert
  Gene/Insert name: ZebrafishCommunity-Id4-left (alt name: Id4)
  Species: D. rerio (zebrafish)
  Insert size (bp): 1640
  Promoter: CMV
  Tag / fusion protein: 3X Flag (N terminal on backbone); WT FOKI (C terminal on backbone)
  Cloning method: Restriction Enzyme; 5′ cloning site N/A (destroyed during cloning); 3′ cloning site N/A (destroyed during cloning)
  Sequencing primers: 5′ CMV-F; 3′ BGH-rev
Terms and licenses: Academic/Nonprofit Terms; Industry Terms: Not Available to Industry
Depositor comments: Target binding site: TTTATTACAATGAAGGCC It is strongly recommended that users perform a diagnostic digest to verify this plasmid prior to use. For example, a double digest of the plasmid with BamHI and KpnI should result in two bands at 2.3kb and 5.8kb.
How to cite: TAL3294 was a gift from Keith Joung (Addgene plasmid # 42757 ; http://n2t.net/addgene:42757 ; RRID:Addgene_42757)
