[The description below was written by a language model from this plasmid's Addgene catalogue record.]
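Description:
TAL3294 is a TALEN expression plasmid built on the JDS71 backbone (about 6.4 kb without insert), encoding the "left" half-site nuclease of a pair designed against the zebrafish (D. rerio) Id4 gene. The vector is classed as a mammalian expression plasmid that also carries a T7 promoter, is maintained at high copy in E. coli and is selected with ampicillin. The record provides no feature table, so the origin of replication and other backbone elements are not itemised. The BGH reverse sequencing primer suggests a BGH polyadenylation region downstream of the coding sequence.

The insert is a roughly 1.6 kb engineered TAL effector repeat array, cloned by a restriction enzyme method that destroyed both junction sites. It sits in frame between backbone-encoded parts: an N-terminal 3X FLAG tag for detection and a C-terminal wild-type FokI nuclease domain. The repeat array determines DNA-binding specificity, and the depositor specifies an 18-nucleotide target site in Id4. Because FokI cleaves only as a dimer, this construct is meant to be used with a matching "right" TALEN that binds the opposite strand across a spacer. The two FokI domains then meet and make a double-strand break, and error-prone repair of that break can disrupt the gene.

The CMV promoter drives expression in transfected cells, while the T7 promoter allows in vitro transcription of TALEN mRNA, the usual route for embryo delivery in zebrafish. This fits the associated work on targeted gene disruption in somatic zebrafish cells. The depositor recommends a diagnostic restriction digest before use, a sensible precaution for repeat arrays, which are prone to recombination.
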