>Addgene plasmid #42757 | TAL3294 | depositor partial sequence | sequence record 57877 | TAL3294 sequence 2430 bps
TCTAGAGCTAGCACCATGGACTACAAAGACCATGACGGTGATTATAAAGATCATGACATCGATTACAAGG
ATGACGATGACAAGATGGCCCCCAAGAAGAAGAGGAAGGTGGGCATTCACCGCGGGGTACCTATGGTGGA
CTTGAGGACACTCGGTTATTCGCAACAGCAACAGGAGAAAATCAAGCCTAAGGTCAGGAGCACCGTCGCG
CAACACCACGAGGCGCTTGTGGGGCATGGCTTCACTCATGCGCATATTGTCGCGCTTTCACAGCACCCTG
CGGCGCTTGGGACGGTGGCTGTCAAATACCAAGATATGATTGCGGCCCTGCCCGAAGCCACGCACGAGGC
AATTGTAGGGGTCGGTAAACAGTGGTCGGGAGCGCGAGCACTTGAGGCGCTGCTGACTGTGGCGGGTGAG
CTTAGGGGGCCTCCGCTCCAGCTCGACACCGGGCAGCTGCTGAAGATCGCGAAGAGAGGGGGAGTAACAG
CGGTAGAGGCAGTGCACGCCTGGCGCAATGCGCTCACCGGGGCCCCCTTGAACCTGACCCCAGACCAGGT
AGTCGCAATCGCGTCAAACGGAGGGGGAAAGCAAGCCCTGGAAACCGTGCAAAGGTTGTTGCCGGTCCTT
TGTCAAGACCACGGCCTTACACCGGAGCAAGTCGTGGCCATTGCAAGCAATGGGGGTGGCAAACAGGCTC
TTGAGACGGTTCAGAGACTTCTCCCAGTTCTCTGTCAAGCCCACGGGCTGACTCCCGATCAAGTTGTAGC
GATTGCGTCGAACATTGGAGGGAAACAAGCATTGGAGACTGTCCAACGGCTCCTTCCCGTGTTGTGTCAA
GCCCACGGTTTGACGCCTGCACAAGTGGTCGCCATCGCCTCGAATGGCGGCGGTAAGCAGGCGCTGGAAA
CAGTACAGCGCCTGCTGCCTGTACTGTGCCAGGATCATGGACTGACCCCAGACCAGGTAGTCGCAATCGC
GTCAAACGGAGGGGGAAAGCAAGCCCTGGAAACCGTGCAAAGGTTGTTGCCGGTCCTTTGTCAAGACCAC
GGCCTTACACCGGAGCAAGTCGTGGCCATTGCAAGCAACATCGGTGGCAAACAGGCTCTTGAGACGGTTC
AGAGACTTCTCCCAGTTCTCTGTCAAGCCCACGGGCTGACTCCCGATCAAGTTGTAGCGATTGCGTCGCA
TGACGGAGGGAAACAAGCATTGGAGACTGTCCAACGGCTCCTTCCCGTGTTGTGTCAAGCCCACGGTTTG
ACGCCTGCACAAGTGGTCGCCATCGCCTCCAATATTGGCGGTAAGCAGGCGCTGGAAACAGTACAGCGCC
TGCTGCCTGTACTGTGCCAGGATCATGGACTGACCCCAGACCAGGTAGTCGCAATCGCGTCGAACATTGG
GGGAAAGCAAGCCCTGGAAACCGTGCAAAGGTTGTTGCCGGTCCTTTGTCAAGACCACGGCCTTACACCG
GAGCAAGTCGTGGCCATTGCAAGCAATGGGGGTGGCAAACAGGCTCTTGAGACGGTTCAGAGACTTCTCC
CAGTTCTCTGTCAAGCCCACGGGCTGACTCCCGATCAAGTTGTAGCGATTGCGAATAACAATGGAGGGAA
ACAAGCATTGGAGACTGTCCAACGGCTCCTTCCCGTGTTGTGTCAAGCCCACGGTTTGACGCCTGCACAA
GTGGTCGCCATCGCCTCCAATATTGGCGGTAAGCAGGCGCTGGAAACAGTACAGCGCCTGCTGCCTGTAC
TGTGCCAGGATCATGGACTGACCCCAGACCAGGTAGTCGCAATCGCGTCGAACATTGGGGGAAAGCAAGC
CCTGGAAACCGTGCAAAGGTTGTTGCCGGTCCTTTGTCAAGACCACGGCCTTACACCGGAGCAAGTCGTG
GCCATTGCAAATAATAACGGTGGCAAACAGGCTCTTGAGACGGTTCAGAGACTTCTCCCAGTTCTCTGTC
AAGCCCACGGGCTGACTCCCGATCAAGTTGTAGCGATTGCGAATAACAATGGAGGGAAACAAGCATTGGA
GACTGTCCAACGGCTCCTTCCCGTGTTGTGTCAAGCCCACGGTTTGACGCCTGCACAAGTGGTCGCCATC
GCCAGCCATGATGGCGGTAAGCAGGCGCTGGAAACAGTACAGCGCCTGCTGCCTGTACTGTGCCAGGATC
ATGGACTGACACCCGAACAGGTGGTCGCCATTGCTTCCCACGACGGAGGACGGCCAGCCTTGGAGTCCAT
CGTAGCCCAATTGTCCAGGCCCGATCCCGCGTTGGCTGCGTTAACGAATGACCATCTGGTGGCGTTGGCA
TGTCTTGGTGGACGACCCGCGCTCGATGCAGTCAAAAAGGGTCTGCCTCATGCTCCCGCATTGATCAAAA
GAACCAACCGGCGGATTCCCGAGAGAACTTCCCATCGAGTCGCGGGATCC
