>Addgene plasmid #42757 | TAL3294 | addgene partial sequence | sequence record 60756 | JDS-TALEN-F 5'-TAGGGGTCGGTAAACAGTGG-3'
TGTGGCGGGTGAGCTTAGGGGGCCTCCGCTCCAGCTCGACACCGGGCAGCTGCTGAAGATCGCGAAGAGA
GGGGGAGTAACAGCGGTAGAGGCAGTGCACGCCTGGCGCAATGCGCTCACCGGGGCCCCCTTGAACCTGA
CCCCAGACCAGGTAGTCGCAATCGCGTCAAACGGAGGGGGAAAGCAAGCCCTGGAAACCGTGCAAAGGTT
GTTGCCGGTCCTTTGTCAAGACCACGGCCTTACACCGGAGCAAGTCGTGGCCATTGCAAGCAATGGGGGT
GGCAAACAGGCTCTTGAGACGGTTCAGAGACTTCTCCCAGTTCTCTGTCAAGCCCACGGGCTGACTCCCG
ATCAAGTTGTAGCGATTGCGTCGAACATTGGAGGGAAACAAGCATTGGAGACTGTCCAACGGCTCCTTCC
CGTGTTGTGTCAAGCCCACGGTTTGACGCCTGCACAAGTGGTCGCCATCGCCTCGAATGGCGGCGGTAAG
CAGGCGCTGGAAACAGTACAGCGCCTGCTGCCTGTACTGTGCCAGGATCATGGACTGACCCCAGACCAGG
TAGTCGCAATCGCGTCAAACGGAGGGGGAAAGCAAGCCCTGGAAACCGTGCAAAGGTTGTTGCCGGTCCT
TTGTCAAGACCACGGCCTTACACCGGAGCAAGTCGTGGCCATTGCAAGCAACATCGGTGGCAAACAGGCT
CTTGAGACGGTTCAGAGACTTCTCCCAGTTCTCTGTCAAGCCCACGGGCTGACTCCCGATCAAGTTGTAG
CGATTGCGTCGCATGACGGAGGGAAACAAGCATTGGAGACTGTCCAACGGCTCCTTCCCGTGTTGTGTCA
AGCCCAC
